>Addgene plasmid #56057 | mKate-H1-10 | addgene full sequence | sequence record 193757 | Addgene NGS Result
CGTTACATAACTTACGGTAAATGGCCCGCCTGGCTGACCGCCCAACGACCCCCGCCCATTGACGTCAATA
ATGACGTATGTTCCCATAGTAACGCCAATAGGGACTTTCCATTGACGTCAATGGGTGGAGTATTTACGGT
AAACTGCCCACTTGGCAGTACATCAAGTGTATCATATGCCAAGTACGCCCCCTATTGACGTCAATGACGG
TAAATGGCCCGCCTGGCATTATGCCCAGTACATGACCTTATGGGACTTTCCTACTTGGCAGTACATCTAC
GTATTAGTCATCGCTATTACCATGGTGATGCGGTTTTGGCAGTACATCAATGGGCGTGGATAGCGGTTTG
ACTCACGGGGATTTCCAAGTCTCCACCCCATTGACGTCAATGGGAGTTTGTTTTGGCACCAAAATCAACG
GGACTTTCCAAAATGTCGTAACAACTCCGCCCCATTGACGCAAATGGGCGGTAGGCGTGTACGGTGGGAG
GTCTATATAAGCAGAGCTGGTTTAGTGAACCGTCAGATCCGCTAGCCGCCACCATGACCGAGAACTCCAC
CTCCGCCCCGGCGGCGAAGCCCAAACGGGCCAAGGCTTCCAAGAAGTCCACGGACCACCCCAAGTATTCA
GACATGATCGTGGCTGCTATCCAGGCAGAGAAGAACCGTGCCGGCTCCTCGCGCCAGTCCATCCAAAAGT
ATATCAAGAGCCACTACAAGGTGGGTGAGAACGCCGACTCCCAGATCAAGTTGTCCATCAAGCGCCTAGT
GACCACCGGTGTTCTCAAGCAAACCAAAGGGGTGGGCGCCTCGGGGTCCTTCAGGCTGGCCAAGGGCGAT
GAGCCCAAAAGGTCGGTGGCTTTCAAGAAGACCAAGAAGGAAGTCAAGAAAGTGGCCACTCCAAAGAAGG
CAGCCAAGCCCAAGAAGGCTGCCTCCAAAGCCCCAAGCAAGAAACCCAAAGCCACCCCTGTCAAGAAGGC
CAAGAAGAAGCCGGCTGCCACGCCCAAGAAAGCCAAAAAGCCCAAGGTTGTCAAAGTCAAACCAGTCAAG
GCCTCCAAACCCAAGAAGGCCAAAACCGTGAAGCCCAAAGCCAAGTCGAGTGCCAAGAGGGGGAGCAAGA
AGAAGTCGGGAAGCACGGATCCACCGGTCGCCACCATGGTGTCTAAGGGCGAAGAGCTGATTAAGGAGAA
CATGCACATGAAGCTGTACATGGAGGGCACCGTGAACAACCACCACTTCAAGTGCACATCCGAGGGCGAA
GGCAAGCCCTACGAGGGCACCCAGACCATGAGAATCAAGGTGGTCGAGGGCGGCCCTCTCCCCTTCGCCT
TCGACATCCTGGCTACCAGCTTCATGTACGGCAGCAAAACCTTCATCAACCACACCCAGGGCATCCCCGA
CTTCTTTAAGCAGTCCTTCCCTGAGGGCTTCACATGGGAGAGAGTCACCACATACGAAGACGGGGGCGTG
CTGACCGCTACCCAGGACACCAGCCTCCAGGACGGCTGCCTCATCTACAACGTCAAGATCAGAGGGGTGA
ACTTCCCATCCAACGGCCCTGTGATGCAGAAGAAAACACTCGGCTGGGAGGCCTCCACCGAGATGCTGTA
CCCCGCTGACGGCGGCCTGGAAGGCAGAAGCGACATGGCCCTGAAGCTCGTGGGCGGGGGCCACCTGATC
TGCAACTTGAAGACCACATACAGATCCAAGAAACCCGCTAAGAACCTCAAGATGCCCGGCGTCTACTATG
TGGACAGAAGACTGGAAAGAATCAAGGAGGCCGACAAAGAGACCTACGTCGAGCAGCACGAGGTGGCTGT
GGCCAGATACTGCGACCTCCCTAGCAAACTGGGGCACAAACTTAATTGAGCGGCCGCGACTCTAGATCAT
AATCAGCCATACCACATTTGTAGAGGTTTTACTTGCTTTAAAAAACCTCCCACACCTCCCCCTGAACCTG
AAACATAAAATGAATGCAATTGTTGTTGTTAACTTGTTTATTGCAGCTTATAATGGTTACAAATAAAGCA
ATAGCATCACAAATTTCACAAATAAAGCATTTTTTTCACTGCATTCTAGTTGTGGTTTGTCCAAACTCAT
CAATGTATCTTAAGGCGTAAATTGTAAGCGTTAATATTTTGTTAAAATTCGCGTTAAATTTTTGTTAAAT
CAGCTCATTTTTTAACCAATAGGCCGAAATCGGCAAAATCCCTTATAAATCAAAAGAATAGACCGAGATA
GGGT
[37 nt withheld, positions 2245-2281]
AAAGAACGTGGACTCCAACGTCAAAGG
[49 nt withheld, positions 2309-2357]
T
[91 nt withheld, positions 2359-2449]
G
[124 nt withheld, positions 2451-2574]
CAGGTGGCACTTTTCGGGGAAATGTGCGCGGAACCCCTATTTGTTTATTTTTCTAAATACATTCAAATAT
GTATCCGCTCATGAGACAATAACCCTGATAAATGCTTCAATAATATTGAAAAAGGAAGAGTCCTGAGGCG
GAAAGAACCAGCTGTGGAATGTGTGTCAGTTAGGGTGTGGAAAGTCCCCAGGCTCCCCAGCAGGCAGAAG
TATGCAAAGCATGCATCTCAATTAGTCAGCAACCAGGTGTGGAAAGTCCCCAGGCTCCCCAGCAGGCAGA
AGTATGCAAAGCATGCATCTCAATTAGTCAGCAACCATAGTCCCGCCCCTAACTCCGCCCATCCCGCCCC
TAACTCCGCCCAGTTCCGCCCATTCTCCGCCCCATGGCTGACTAATTTTTTTTATTTATGCAGAGGCCGA
GGCCGCCTCGGCCTCTGAGCTATTCCAGAAGTAGTGAGGAGGCTTTTTTGGAGGCCTAGGCTTTTGCAAA
GATCGATCAAGAGACAGGATGAGGATCGTTTCGCATGATTGAACAAGATGGATTGCACGCAGGTTCTCCG
GCCGCTTGGGTGGAGAGGCTATTCGGCTATGACTGGGCACAACAGACAATCGGCTGCTCTGATGCCGCCG
TGTTCCGGCTGTCAGCGCAGGGGCGCCCGGTTCTTTTTGTCAAGACCGACCTGTCCGGTGCCCTGAATGA
ACTGCAAGACGAGGCAGCGCGGCTATCGTGGCTGGCCACGACGGGCGTTCCTTGCGCAGCTGTGCTCGAC
GTTGTCACTGAAGCGGGAAGGGACTGGCTGCTATTGGGCGAAGTGCCGGGGCAGGATCTCCTGTCATCTC
ACCTTGCTCCTGCCGAGAAAGTATCCATCATGGCTGATGCAATGCGGCGGCTGCATACGCTTGATCCGGC
TACCTGCCCATTCGACCACCAAGCGAAACATCGCATCGAGCGAGCACGTACTCGGATGGAAGCCGGTCTT
GTCGATCAGGATGATCTGGACGAAGAGCATCAGGGGCTCGCGCCAGCCGAACTGTTCGCCAGGCTCAAGG
CGAGCATGCCCGACGGCGAGGATCTCGTCGTGACCCATGGCGATGCCTGCTTGCCGAATATCATGGTGGA
AAATGGCCGCTTTTCTGGATTCATCGACTGTGGCCGGCTGGGTGTGGCGGACCGCTATCAGGACATAGCG
TTGGCTACCCGTGATATTGCTGAAGAGCTTGGCGGCGAATGGGCTGACCGCTTCCTCGTGCTTTACGGTA
TCGCCGCTCCCGATTCGCAGCGCATCGCCTTCTATCGCCTTCTTGACGAGTTCTTCTGAGCGGGACTCTG
GGGTTCGAAATGACCGACCAAGCGACGCCCAACCTGCCATCACGAGATTTCGATTCCACCGCCGCCTTCT
ATGAAAGGTTGGGCTTCGGAATCGTTTTCCGGGACGCCGGCTGGATGATCCTCCAGCGCGGGGATCTCAT
GCTGGAGTTCTTCGCCCACCCTAGGGGGAGGCTAACTGAAACACGGAAGGAGACAATACCGGAAGGAACC
CGCGCTATGACGGCAATAAAAAGACAGAATAAAACGCACGGTGTTGGGTCGTTTGTTCATAAACGCGGGG
TTCGGTCCCAGGGCTGGCACTCTGTCGATACCCCACCGAGACCCCATTGGGGCCAATACGCCCGCGTTTC
TTCCTTTTCCCCACCCCACCCCCCAAGTTCGGGTGAAGGCCCAGGGCTCGCAGCCAACGTCGGGGCGGCA
GGCCCTGCCATAGCCTCAGGTTACTCATATATACTTTAGATTGATTTAAAACTTCATTTTTAATTTAAAA
GGATCTAGGTGAAGATCCTTTTTGATAATCTCATGACCAAAATCCCTTAACGTGAGTTTTCGTTCCACTG
AGCGTCAGACCCCGTAGAAAAGATCAAAGGATCTTCTTGAGATCCTTTTTTTCTGCGCGTAATCTGCTGC
TTGCAAACAAAAAAACCACCGCTACCAGCGGTGGTTTGTTTGCCGGATCAAGAGCTACCAACTCTTTTTC
CGAAGGTAACTGGCTTCAGCAGAGCGCAGATACCAAATACTGTTCTTCTAGTGTAGCCGTAGTTAGGCCA
CCACTTCAAGAACTCTGTAGCACCGCCTACATACCTCGCTCTGCTAATCCTGTTACCAGTGGCTGCTGCC
AGTGGCGATAAGTCGTGTCTTACCGGGTTGGACTCAAGACGATAGTTACCGGATAAGGCGCAGCGGTCGG
GCTGAACGGGGGGTTCGTGCACACAGCCCAGCTTGGAGCGAACGACCTACACCGAACTGAGATACCTACA
GCGTGAGCTATGAGAAAGCGCCACGCTTCCCGAAGGGAGAAAGGCGGACAGGTATCCGGTAAGCGGCAGG
GTCGGAACAGGAGAGCGCACGAGGGAGCTTCCAGGGGGAAACGCCTGGTATCTTTATAGTCCTGTCGGGT
TTCGCCACCTCTGACTTGAGCGTCGATTTTTGTGATGCTCGTCAGGGGGGCGGAGCCTATGGAAAAACGC
CAGCAACGCGGCCTTTTTACGGTTCCTGGCCTTTTGCTGGCCTTTTGCTCACATGTTCTTTCCTGCGTTA
TCCCCTGATTCTGTGGATAACCGTATTACCGCCATGCATTAGTTATTAATAGTAATCAATTACGGGGTCA
TTAGTTCATAGCCCATATATGGAGTTCCG
Features (pLannotate 1.2.2; 15 found; start..end, strand, type, name):
      1..304     +  enhancer       CMV enhancer: human cytomegalovirus immediate early enhancer
    305..508     +  promoter       CMV promoter: human cytomegalovirus (CMV) immediate early promoter
    544..1125    +  CDS            H1-0: H10_HUMAN - Also known as H1F0 H1FV. Experimental evidence at protein level: Swiss-Prot protein existence level 1. Histones H1 are necessary for the condensation of nucleosome chains into higher-order structures. The histones H1.0 are found in cells that are in terminal stages of differentiation or that have low rates of cell division. From Homo sapiens (Human).
   1156..1869    +  CDS            TagRFP: monomeric derivative of red fluorescent protein from Entacmaea quadricolor (Merzlyak et al., 2007) mammalian codon-optimized
   1885..1968    +  CDS            large T antigen (fragment): large T antigen from SV40 (simian virus 40)
   1991..2112    +  polyA_signal   SV40 poly(A) signal: SV40 polyadenylation signal
   2146..2574    -  rep_origin     f1 ori (sequence partly withheld): f1 bacteriophage origin of replication; arrow indicates direction of (+) strand synthesis
   2601..2705    +  promoter       AmpR promoter: bla
   2707..3064    +  promoter       SV40 promoter: SV40 enhancer and early promoter
   3099..3893    +  CDS            NeoR/KanR: aminoglycoside phosphotransferase from Tn5; aph(3')-II (or nptII); confers resistance to neomycin, kanamycin, and G418 (Geneticin®)
   3914..4066    +  CDS            ble (fragment): BLE_KLEPN - Experimental evidence at protein level: Swiss-Prot protein existence level 1. Binding protein with a strong affinity to the bleomycin family of antibiotics. Binds to CL990; an antimitotic-antibiotic compound. From Klebsiella pneumoniae.
   4125..4172    +  polyA_signal   HSV TK poly(A) signal: herpes simplex virus thymidine kinase polyadenylation signal (Cole and Stacy, 1985)
   4263..4279    -  polyA_signal   bGH poly(A) signal (fragment): bovine growth hormone polyadenylation signal
   4501..5089    +  rep_origin     ori: high-copy-number ColE1/pMB1/pBR322/pUC origin of replication
   5204..5263    +  enhancer       CMV enhancer (fragment): human cytomegalovirus immediate early enhancer
