[The description below was written by a language model from this plasmid's Addgene catalogue record and pLannotate feature annotations shown in this document.]
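Description:
mKate-H1-10 is a mammalian expression plasmid that produces linker histone H1.0 fused to the far-red fluorescent protein mKate, giving a marker for chromatin and the nucleus in living or fixed cells. The catalogue lists excitation and emission maxima of 588 and 635 nm. The backbone is a 4,750 bp mKate fusion vector, and the sequenced plasmid is 5,263 nt. It is propagated in E. coli at high copy from a ColE1/pUC-type origin. An f1 origin is also present, which would allow single-stranded DNA production.

Expression is driven by the human cytomegalovirus immediate early enhancer and promoter. The H1 coding sequence lies immediately downstream, followed after a short gap by the fluorescent protein reading frame, so mKate is attached to the C-terminus of the histone. The transcript ends at an SV40 polyadenylation signal. The automated annotation labels the fluorescent protein as TagRFP, which comes from the same Entacmaea quadricolor family as mKate and is closely related to it. It also matched the histone to human H1-0, whereas the catalogue records the insert as mouse H1f0; this probably reflects the high conservation of the protein, but the record itself does not resolve the difference.

A single Tn5 aminoglycoside phosphotransferase gene provides selection in both hosts. A bacterial bla-type promoter drives it for kanamycin resistance in E. coli, and the SV40 early promoter, paired with an HSV TK polyadenylation signal, drives it for G418 selection of stably transfected mammalian cells. The small large T antigen, ble and bGH fragments in the table are likely residual or incidental matches rather than functional parts. The construct is typically used for fluorescence imaging of nuclear and histone localization.
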