Addgene plasmid #56057: mKate-H1-10
Purpose: Localization: Nucleus/Histones, Excitation: 588, Emission: 635
Depositing lab: Michael Davidson. Depositing organization: Florida State University, Tallahassee.
Backbone
  Vector backbone: mKate
  Backbone size w/o insert (bp): 4750
  Vector type: Mammalian Expression
  Selectable markers: Neomycin (select with G418)
Growth in bacteria
  Bacterial resistance: Kanamycin, 50 μg/mL
  Growth temperature: 37°C
  Growth strain: DH5alpha
  Copy number: High Copy
Gene/Insert
  Gene/Insert name: H1 (alt name: Mouse Histone H1)
  Species: M. musculus (mouse)
  Entrez Gene: H1f0 (a.k.a. D130017D06Rik, H1(0), H1-0, H1fv)
  Promoter: CMV
  Tag / fusion protein: mKate
  Cloning method: Unknown
  Sequencing primers: 5′ CMV-F; 3′ SV40pA-R
Terms and licenses: Academic/Nonprofit Terms; Industry Terms
Depositor comments: . Excitation = 588; Emission = 635
How to cite: mKate-H1-10 was a gift from Michael Davidson (Addgene plasmid # 56057 ; http://n2t.net/addgene:56057 ; RRID:Addgene_56057)
