>Addgene plasmid #56057 | mKate-H1-10 | depositor partial sequence | sequence record 86966 | insert sequence
CGTCAGATCCGCTAGCCGCCACCATGACCGAGAACTCCACCTCCGCCCCGGCGGCGAAGCCCAAACGGGC
CAAGGCTTCCAAGAAGTCCACGGACCACCCCAAGTATTCAGACATGATCGTGGCTGCTATCCAGGCAGAG
AAGAACCGTGCCGGCTCCTCGCGCCAGTCCATCCAAAAGTATATCAAGAGCCACTACAAGGTGGGTGAGA
ACGCCGACTCCCAGATCAAGTTGTCCATCAAGCGCCTAGTGACCACCGGTGTTCTCAAGCAAACCAAAGG
GGTGGGCGCCTCGGGGTCCTTCAGGCTGGCCAAGGGCGATGAGCCCAAAAGGTCGGTGGCTTTCAAGAAG
ACCAAGAAGGAAGTCAAGAAAGTGGCCACTCCAAAGAAGGCAGCCAAGCCCAAGAAGGCTGCCTCCAAAG
CCCCAAGCAAGAAACCCAAAGCCACCCCTGTCAAGAAGGCCAAGAAGAAGCCGGCTGCCACGCCCAAGAA
AGCCAAAAAGCCCAAGGTTGTCAAAGTCAAACCAGTCAAGGCCTCCAAACCCAAGAAGGCCAAAACCGTG
AAGCCCAAAGCCAAGTCGAGTGCCAAGAGGGGGAGCAAGAAGAAGTCGGGAAGCACGGATCCACCGGTCG
CCACCATGGTGTCTAAGGGCGAAGAGCTGATTAAGGAGAACATGCACATGAAGCTGTACATGGAGGGCAC
CGTGAACAACCACCACTTCAAGTGCACATCCGAGGGCGAAGGCAAGCCCTACGAGGGCACCCAGACCATG
AGAATCAAGGTGGTCGAGGGCGGCCCTCTCCCCTTCGCCTTCGACATCCTGGCTACCAGCTTCATGTACG
GCAGCAAAACCTTCATCAACCACACCCAGGGCATCCCCGACTTCTTTAAGCAGTCCTTCCCTGAGGGCTT
CACATGGGAGAGAGTCACCACATACGAAGACGGGGGCGTGCTGACCGCTACCCAGGACACCAGCCTCCAG
GACGGCTGCCTCATCTACAACGTCAAGATCAGAGGGGTGAACTTCCCATCCAACGGCCCTGTGATGCAGA
AGAAAACACTCGGCTGGGAGGCCTCCACCGAGATGCTGTACCCCGCTGACGGCGGCCTGGAAGGCAGAAG
CGACATGGCCCTGAAGCTCGTGGGCGGGGGCCACCTGATCTGCAACTTGAAGACCACATACAGATCCAAG
AAACCCGCTAAGAACCTCAAGATGCCCGGCGTCTACTATGTGGACAGAAGACTGGAAAGAATCAAGGAGG
CCGACAAAGAGACCTACGTCGAGCAGCACGAGGTGGCTGTGGCCAGATACTGCGACCTCCCTAGCAAACT
GGGGCACAAACTTAATTGAGCGGCCGCGACTCTAGATCATAATCAGCCATACCACATT
